>Addgene plasmid #168837 | pEntry_MERS-CoV-Spike | addgene full sequence | sequence record 473096 | Addgene NGS Result
TTGAGATCCTTTTTTTCTGCGCGTAATCTGCTGCTTGCAAACAAAAAAACCACCGCTACCAGCGGTGGTT
TGTTTGCCGGATCAAGAGCTACCAACTCTTTTTCCGAAGGTAACTGGCTTCAGCAGAGCGCAGATACCAA
ATACTGTTCTTCTAGTGTAGCCGTAGTTAGGCCACCACTTCAAGAACTCTGTAGCACCGCCTACATACCT
CGCTCTGCTAATCCTGTTACCAGTGGCTGCTGCCAGTGGCGATAAGTCGTGTCTTACCGGGTTGGACTCA
AGACGATAGTTACCGGATAAGGCGCAGCGGTCGGGCTGAACGGGGGGTTCGTGCACACAGCCCAGCTTGG
AGCGAACGACCTACACCGAACTGAGATACCTACAGCGTGAGCTATGAGAAAGCGCCACGCTTCCCGAAGG
GAGAAAGGCGGACAGGTATCCGGTAAGCGGCAGGGTCGGAACAGGAGAGCGCACGAGGGAGCTTCCAGGG
GGAAACGCCTGGTATCTTTATAGTCCTGTCGGGTTTCGCCACCTCTGACTTGAGCGTCGATTTTTGTGAT
GCTCGTCAGGGGGGCGGAGCCTATGGAAAAACGCCAGCAACGCGGCCTTTTTACGGTTCCTGGCCTTTTG
CTGGCCTTTTGCTCACATGTTCTTTCCTGCGTTATCCCCTGATTCTGTGGATAACCGTATTACCGCCTTT
GAGTGAGCTGATACCGCTCGCCGCAGCCGAACGACCGAGCGCAGCGAGTCAGTGAGCGAGGAAGCGGAAG
AGCGCCCAATACGCAAACCGCCTCTCCCCGCGCGTTGGCCGATTCATTAATGCAGCTGGCACGACAGGTT
TCCCGACTGGAAAGCGGGCAGTGAGCGCAACGCAATTAATACGCGTACCGCTAGCCAGGAAGAGTTTGTA
GAAACGCAAAAAGGCCATCCGTCAGGATGGCCTTCTGCTTAGTTTGATGCCTGGCAGTTTATGGCGGGCG
TCCTGCCCGCCACCCTCCGGGCCGTTGCTTCACAACGTTCAAATCCGCTCCCGGCGGATTTGTCCTACTC
AGGAGAGCGTTCACCGACAAACAACAGATAAAACGAAAGGCCCAGTCTTCCGACTGAGCCTTTCGTTTTA
TTTGATGCCTGGCAGTTCCCTACTCTCGCGTTAACGCTAGCATGGATGTTTTCCCAGTCACGACGTTGTA
AAACGACGGCCAGTCTTAAGCTCGGGCCCCAAATAATGATTTTATTTTGACTGATAGTGACCTGTTCGTT
GCAACAAATTGATGAGCAATGCTTTTTTATAATGCCAACTTTGTACAAAAAAGCAGAAGGGCCGTCAAGG
CCAGGATCCATGGGATCCATACACTCAGTGTTTCTACTGATGTTCTTGTTAACACCTACAGAAAGTTACG
TTGATGTAGGGCCAGATTCTGTTAAGTCTGCTTGTATTGAGGTTGATATACAACAGACTTTCTTTGATAA
AACTTGGCCTAGGCCAATTGATGTTTCTAAGGCTGACGGTATTATATACCCTCAAGGCCGTACATATTCT
AACATAACTATCACTTATCAAGGTCTTTTTCCCTATCAGGGAGACCATGGTGATATGTATGTTTACTCTG
CAGGACATGCTACAGGCACAACTCCACAAAAGTTGTTTGTAGCTAACTATTCTCAGGACGTCAAACAGTT
TGCTAATGGGTTTGTCGTCCGTATAGGAGCAGCTGCCAATTCCACTGGCACTGTTATTATTAGCCCATCT
ACCAGCGCTACTATACGAAAAATTTACCCTGCTTTTATGCTGGGTTCTTCAGTTGGTAATTTCTCAGATG
GTAAAATGGGCCGCTTCTTCAATCATACTCTAGTTCTTTTGCCCGATGGATGTGGCACTTTACTTAGAGC
TTTTTATTGTATTCTAGAGCCTCGCTCTGGAAATCATTGTCCTGCTGGCAATTCCTATACTTCTTTTGCC
ACTTATCACACTCCTGCAACAGATTGTTCTGATGGCAATTACAATCGTAATGCCAGTCTGAACTCTTTTA
AGGAGTATTTTAATTTACGTAACTGCACCTTTATGTACACTTATAACATTACCGAAGATGAGATTTTAGA
GTGGTTTGGCATTACACAAACTGCTCAAGGTGTTCACCTCTTCTCATCTCGGTATGTTGATTTGTACGGC
GGCAATATGTTTCAATTTGCCACCTTGCCTGTTTATGATACTATTAAGTATTATTCTATCATTCCTCACA
GTATTCGTTCTATCCAAAGTGATAGAAAAGCTTGGGCTGCCTTCTACGTATATAAACTTCAACCGTTAAC
TTTCCTGTTGGATTTTTCTGTTGATGGTTATATACGCAGAGCTATAGACTGTGGTTTTAATGATTTGTCA
CAACTCCACTGCTCATATGAATCCTTCGATGTTGAATCTGGAGTTTATTCAGTTTCGTCTTTCGAAGCAA
AACCTTCTGGCTCAGTTGTGGAACAGGCTGAAGGT
[627 nt withheld, positions 2486-3112]
TTTGCTAATGACACAAAAATTGCCTCTCAATTAGGCAATTGCGTGGAATATTCCCTCTATGGTGTTTCGG
GCCGTGGTGTTTTTCAGAATTGCACAGCTGTAGGTGTTCGACAGCAGCGCTTTGTTTATGATGCGTACCA
GAATTTAGTTGGCTATTATTCTGATGATGGCAACTACTACTGTTTGCGTGCTTGTGTTAGTGTTCCTGTT
TCTGTCATCTATGATAAAGAAACTAAAACCCACGCTACTCTATTTGGTAGTGTTGCATGTGAACACATTT
CTTCTACCATGTCTCAATACTCCCGTTCTACGCGATCAATGCTTAAACGGCGAGATTCTACATATGGCCC
CCTTCAGACACCTGTTGGTTGTGTCCTAGGACTTGTTAATTCCTCTTTGTTCGTAGAGGACTGCAAGTTG
CCTCTTGGTCAATCTCTCTGTGCTCTTCCTGACACACCTAGTACTCTCACACCTCGCAGTGTGCGCTCTG
TTCCAGGTGAAATGCGCTTGGCATCCATTGCTTTTAATCATCCTATTCAGGTTGATCAACTTAATAGTAG
TTATTTTAAATTAAGTATACCCACTAATTTTTCCTTTGGTGTGACTCAGGAGTACATTCAGACAACCATT
CAGAAAGTTACTGTTGATTGTAAACAGTACGTTTGCAATGGTTTCCAGAAGTGTGAGCAATTACTGCGCG
AGTATGGCCAGTTTTGTTCCAAAATAAACCAGGCTCTCCATGGTGCCAATTTACGCCAGGATGATTCTGT
ACGTAATTTGTTTGCGAGCGTGAAAAGCTCTCAATCATCTCCTATCATACCAGGTTTTGGAGGTGACTTT
AATTTGACACTTCTAGAACCTGTTTCTATATCTACTGGCAGTCGTAGTGCACGTAGTGCTATTGAGGATT
TGCTATTTGACAAAGTCACTATAGCTGATCCTGGTTATATGCAAGGTTACGATGATTGCATGCAGCAAGG
TCCAGCATCAGCTCGTGATCTTATTTGTGCTCAATATGTGGCTGGTTACAAAGTATTACCTCCTCTTATG
GATGTTAATATGGAAGCCGCGTATACTTCATCTTTGCTTGGCAGCATAGCAGGTGTTGGCTGGACTGCTG
GCTTATCCTCCTTTGCTGCTATTCCATTTGCACAGAGTATCTTTTATAGGTTAAACGGTGTTGGCATTAC
TCAACAGGTTCTTTCAGAGAACCAAAAGCTTATTGCCAATAAGTTTAATCAGGCTCTGGGAGCTATGCAA
ACAGGCTTCACTACAACTAATGAAGCTTTTCAGAAGGTTCAGGATGCTGTGAACAACAATGCACAGGCTC
TATCCAAATTAGCTAGCGAGCTATCTAATACTTTTGGTGCTATTTCCGCCTCTATTGGAGACATCATACA
ACGTCTTGATGTTCTCGAACAGGACGCCCAAATAGACAGACTTATTAATGGCCGTTTGACAACACTAAAT
GCTTTTGTTGCACAGCAGCTTGTTCGTTCCGAATCAGCTGCTCTTTCCGCTCAATTGGCTAAAGATAAAG
TCAATGAGTGTGTCAAGGCACAATCCAAGCGTTCTGGATTTTGCGGTCAAGGCACACATATAGTGTCCTT
TGTTGTAAATGCCCCTAATGGCCTTTACTTCATGCATGTTGGTTATTACCCTAGCAACCACATTGAGGTT
GTTTCTGCTTATGGTCTTTGCGATGCAGCTAACCCTACTAATTGTATAGCCCCTGTTAATGGCTACTTTA
TTAAAACTAATAACACTAGGATTGTTGATGAGTGGTCATATACTGGCTCGTCCTTCTATGCACCTGAGCC
CATTACCTCCCTTAATACTAAGTATGTTGCACCACAGGTGACATACCAAAACATTTCTACTAACCTCCCT
CCTCCTCTTCTCGGCAATTCCACCGGGATTGACTTCCAAGATGAGTTGGATGAGTTTTTCAAAAATGTTA
GCACCAGTATACCTAATTTTGGTTCCCTAACACAGATTAATACTACATTACTCGATCTTACCTACGAGAT
GTTGTCTCTTCAACAAGTTGTTAAAGCCCTTAATGAGTCTTACATAGACCTTAAAGAGCTTGGCAATTAT
ACTTATTACAACAAATGGCCGTGGTACATTTGGCTTGGTTTCATTGCTGGGCTTGTTGCCTTAGCTCTAT
GCGTCTTCTTCATACTGTGCTGCACTGGTTGTGGCACAAACTGTATGGGAAAACTTAAGTGTAATCGTTG
TTGTGATAGATACGAGGAATACGACCTCGAGCCGCATAAGGTTCATGTTCACCTTAATTAAGACGCGATC
GCGGCCTCATGGGCCCAGCTTTCTTGTACAAAGTTGGCATTATAAAAAATAATTGCTCATCAATTTGTTG
CAACGAACAGGTCACTATCAGTCAAAATAAAATCATTATTTGCCATCCAGCTGATATCCCCTATAGTGAG
TCGTATTACATGGTCATAGCTGTTTCCTGGCAGCTCTGGCCCGTGTCTCAAAATCTCTGATGTTACATTG
CACAAGATAAAAATATATCATCATGCCTCCTCTAGACCAGCCAGGACAGAAATGCCTCGACTTCGCTGCT
ACCCAAGGTTGCCGGGTGACGCACACCGTGGAAACGGATGAAGGCACGAACCCAGTGGACATAAGCCTGT
TCGGTTCGTAAGCTGTAATGCAAGTAGCGTATGCGCTCACGCAACTGGTCCAGAACCTTGACCGAACGCA
GCGGTGGTAACGGCGCAGTGGCGGTTTTCATGGCTTGTTATGACTGTTTTTTTGGGGTACAGTCTATGCC
TCGGGCATCCAAGCAGCAAGCGCGTTACGCCGTGGGTCGATGTTTGATGTTATGGAGCAGCAACGATGTT
ACGCAGCAGGGCAGTCGCCCTAAAACAAAGTTAAACATTATGAGGGAAGCGGTGATCGCCGAAGTATCGA
CTCAACTATCAGAGGTAGTTGGCGTCATCGAGCGCCATCTCGAACCGACGTTGCTGGCCGTACATTTGTA
CGGCTCCGCAGTGGATGGCGGCCTGAAGCCACACAGTGATATTGATTTGCTGGTTACGGTGACCGTAAGG
CTTGATGAAACAACGCGGCGAGCTTTGATCAACGACCTTTTGGAAACTTCGGCTTCCCCTGGAGAGAGCG
AGATTCTCCGCGCTGTAGAAGTCACCATTGTTGTGCACGACGACATCATTCCGTGGCGTTATCCAGCTAA
GCGCGAACTGCAATTTGGAGAATGGCAGCGCAATGACATTCTTGCAGGTATCTTCGAGCCAGCCACGATC
GACATTGATCTGGCTATCTTGCTGACAAAAGCAAGAGAACATAGCGTTGCCTTGGTAGGTCCAGCGGCGG
AGGAACTCTTTGATCCGGTTCCTGAACAGGATCTATTTGAGGCGCTAAATGAAACCTTAACGCTATGGAA
CTCGCCGCCCGACTGGGCTGGCGATGAGCGAAATGTAGTGCTTACGTTGTCCCGCATTTGGTACAGCGCA
GTAACCGGCAAAATCGCGCCGAAGGATGTCGCTGCCGACTGGGCAATGGAGCGCCTGCCGGCCCAGTATC
AGCCCGTCATACTTGAAGCTAGACAGGCTTATCTTGGACAAGAAGAAGATCGCTTGGCCTCGCGCGCAGA
TCAGTTGGAAGAATTTGTCCACTACGTGAAAGGCGAGATCACCAAGGTAGTCGGCAAATAACCCTCGAGC
CACCCATGACCAAAATCCCTTAACGTGAGTTACGCGTCGTTCCACTGAGCGTCAGACCCCGTAGAAAAGA
TCAAAGGATCTTC
Features (pLannotate 1.2.2; 12 found; start..end, strand, type, name):
      1..589     +  rep_origin     ori: high-copy-number ColE1/pMB1/pBR322/pUC origin of replication
    772..864     +  CDS            lacI (fragment): lac repressor; lacI; The lac repressor binds to the lac operator to inhibit transcription in E. coli. This inhibition can be relieved by adding lactose or isopropyl-β-D-thiogalactopyranoside (IPTG).
    919..946     -  terminator     rrnB T2 terminator: transcription terminator T2 from the E. coli rrnB gene
   1078..1121    +  terminator     rrnB T1 terminator: Escherichia coli rrnB; transcription terminator T1 from the E. coli rrnB gene
   1168..1204    -  CDS            lacZα (fragment): LacZα fragment of β-galactosidase; lacZ fragment
   1220..1316    +  protein_bind   attL1: mutant version of attL; recombination site for the Gateway® LR reaction LR Clonase™
   1349..5404    +  CDS            S (sequence partly withheld): SPIKE_MERS1 - Experimental evidence at protein level: Swiss-Prot protein existence level 1. [Spike protein S2']: Acts as a viral fusion peptide which is unmasked following S2 cleavage occurring upon virus endocytosis. From Middle East respiratory syndrome-related coronavirus (isolate United Kingdom/H123990006/2012) (MERS-CoV) (Betacoronavirus England 1).
   5436..5534    -  protein_bind   attL2: mutant version of attL; recombination site for the Gateway® LR reaction LR Clonase™
   5552..5570    -  promoter       T7 promoter: promoter for bacteriophage T7 RNA polymerase
   5760..5783    +  promoter       Pc promoter (fragment): intI1 (promoter lies within the coding sequence); class 1 integron promoter
   5959..6015    +  CDS            GmR (fragment): gentamycin acetyltransferase; aacC1; confers resistance to gentamycin
   6022..6813    +  CDS            SmR: aminoglycoside adenylyltransferase (Murphy, 1985); aadA; confers resistance to spectinomycin and streptomycin
