[The description below was written by a language model from this plasmid's Addgene catalogue record and pLannotate feature annotations shown in this document.]
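Description:
pEntry_MERS-CoV-Spike is a Gateway-compatible Entry clone built on the pENTR223.1 backbone (about 2.8 kb without insert; roughly 6.9 kb in total according to the full sequence record). It carries the coding sequence of the Spike (S) glycoprotein of Middle East respiratory syndrome coronavirus. The plasmid is maintained in E. coli through a high-copy ColE1/pUC-type origin. Selection is with spectinomycin, conferred by the aadA aminoglycoside adenylyltransferase (SmR) gene, which sits downstream of a fragment of a class 1 integron Pc promoter. Short annotated fragments of lacI, lacZα and a gentamicin resistance gene appear to be non-functional backbone remnants.

The roughly 4.06 kb Spike open reading frame was derived from synthetic DNA and cloned between SfiI sites. The annotation matches it to the Swiss-Prot entry for the England 1 isolate. The ORF lies between attL1 and attL2 recombination sites, so an LR Clonase reaction can transfer it directionally into any attR-containing Destination vector. According to the depositor, the 5′ linker supplies BamHI sites flanking a start codon, and the 3′ linker supplies PacI and AsiSI sites around a TAA stop codon. rrnB T1 and T2 terminators lie upstream of attL1 and shield the insert from read-through transcription from the backbone. A T7 promoter sits just outside attL2, oriented back towards the insert. The Entry vector has no expression promoter driving the sense strand of Spike, so expression, tagging and host range are determined by the chosen Destination vector. The clone belongs to a collection of human coronavirus protein-coding sequences intended as a flexible resource for downstream expression and functional studies.
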