Addgene plasmid #168837: pEntry_MERS-CoV-Spike
Purpose: Gateway-compatible Entry vector
Depositing lab: Pascal Falter-Braun. Depositing organization: Helmholtz Munich. Publication: A resource of human coronavirus protein-coding sequences in a flexible, multipurpose Gateway Entry clone collection. Weller B, Lin CW, Pogoutse O, Sauer M, Marin-de la Rosa N, Strobel A, Young V, Knapp JJ, Rayhan A, Falter C, Kim DK, Roth FP, Falter-Braun P. G3 (Bethesda). 2023 Jul 5;13(7):jkad105. doi: 10.1093/g3journal/jkad105. PubMed 37267226.
Backbone
  Vector backbone: pENTR223.1*SfiI
  Backbone size w/o insert (bp): 2800
  Vector type: Gateway-compatible Entry vector
Growth in bacteria
  Bacterial resistance: Spectinomycin, 50 μg/mL
  Growth temperature: 37°C
  Growth strain: DH5alpha
  Copy number: High Copy
Gene/Insert
  Gene/Insert name: MERS-CoV-Spike (alt name: Spike (S))
  Species: Other
  Insert size (bp): 4062
  Entrez Gene: S (a.k.a. G128_gp02)
  Cloning method: Restriction Enzyme; 5′ cloning site SfiI (unknown if destroyed); 3′ cloning site SfiI (unknown if destroyed)
  Sequencing primers: 5′ M13 uni (-21); 3′ M13 rev (-29)
Resource information
  A portion of this plasmid was derived from a plasmid made by: Synthesized by Twist Bioscience
Terms and licenses: Academic/Nonprofit Terms; Industry Terms: Not Available to Industry
Depositor comments: 5'-linker: SfiI-BamHI-ATG-BamHI (GGCCGTCAaggccaggatccatgggatcc), 3'-linker: PacI-TAA-AsiSI-SfiI (cttaatTAAgacgcgatcgcggcctcatGGGCC).
How to cite: pEntry_MERS-CoV-Spike was a gift from Pascal Falter-Braun (Addgene plasmid # 168837 ; http://n2t.net/addgene:168837 ; RRID:Addgene_168837)
