>Addgene plasmid #168837 | pEntry_MERS-CoV-Spike | depositor partial sequence | sequence record 327238 | gene-specific Insert sequence
ATACACTCAGTGTTTCTACTGATGTTCTTGTTAACACCTACAGAAAGTTACGTTGATGTAGGGCCAGATT
CTGTTAAGTCTGCTTGTATTGAGGTTGATATACAACAGACTTTCTTTGATAAAACTTGGCCTAGGCCAAT
TGATGTTTCTAAGGCTGACGGTATTATATACCCTCAAGGCCGTACATATTCTAACATAACTATCACTTAT
CAAGGTCTTTTTCCCTATCAGGGAGACCATGGTGATATGTATGTTTACTCTGCAGGACATGCTACAGGCA
CAACTCCACAAAAGTTGTTTGTAGCTAACTATTCTCAGGACGTCAAACAGTTTGCTAATGGGTTTGTCGT
CCGTATAGGAGCAGCTGCCAATTCCACTGGCACTGTTATTATTAGCCCATCTACCAGCGCTACTATACGA
AAAATTTACCCTGCTTTTATGCTGGGTTCTTCAGTTGGTAATTTCTCAGATGGTAAAATGGGCCGCTTCT
TCAATCATACTCTAGTTCTTTTGCCCGATGGATGTGGCACTTTACTTAGAGCTTTTTATTGTATTCTAGA
GCCTCGCTCTGGAAATCATTGTCCTGCTGGCAATTCCTATACTTCTTTTGCCACTTATCACACTCCTGCA
ACAGATTGTTCTGATGGCAATTACAATCGTAATGCCAGTCTGAACTCTTTTAAGGAGTATTTTAATTTAC
GTAACTGCACCTTTATGTACACTTATAACATTACCGAAGATGAGATTTTAGAGTGGTTTGGCATTACACA
AACTGCTCAAGGTGTTCACCTCTTCTCATCTCGGTATGTTGATTTGTACGGCGGCAATATGTTTCAATTT
GCCACCTTGCCTGTTTATGATACTATTAAGTATTATTCTATCATTCCTCACAGTATTCGTTCTATCCAAA
GTGATAGAAAAGCTTGGGCTGCCTTCTACGTATATAAACTTCAACCGTTAACTTTCCTGTTGGATTTTTC
TGTTGATGGTTATATACGCAGAGCTATAGACTGTGGTTTTAATGATTTGTCACAACTCCACTGCTCATAT
GAATCCTTCGATGTTGAATCTGGAGTTTATTCAGTTTCGTCTTTCGAAGCAAAACCTTCTGGCTCAGTTG
TGGAACAGGCTGAAGGT
[627 nt withheld, positions 1138-1764]
TTTGCTAATGACACAAAAATTGCCTCTCAATTAGGCAATTGCGTGGAATATTCCCTCTATGGTGTTTCGG
GCCGTGGTGTTTTTCAGAATTGCACAGCTGTAGGTGTTCGACAGCAGCGCTTTGTTTATGATGCGTACCA
GAATTTAGTTGGCTATTATTCTGATGATGGCAACTACTACTGTTTGCGTGCTTGTGTTAGTGTTCCTGTT
TCTGTCATCTATGATAAAGAAACTAAAACCCACGCTACTCTATTTGGTAGTGTTGCATGTGAACACATTT
CTTCTACCATGTCTCAATACTCCCGTTCTACGCGATCAATGCTTAAACGGCGAGATTCTACATATGGCCC
CCTTCAGACACCTGTTGGTTGTGTCCTAGGACTTGTTAATTCCTCTTTGTTCGTAGAGGACTGCAAGTTG
CCTCTTGGTCAATCTCTCTGTGCTCTTCCTGACACACCTAGTACTCTCACACCTCGCAGTGTGCGCTCTG
TTCCAGGTGAAATGCGCTTGGCATCCATTGCTTTTAATCATCCTATTCAGGTTGATCAACTTAATAGTAG
TTATTTTAAATTAAGTATACCCACTAATTTTTCCTTTGGTGTGACTCAGGAGTACATTCAGACAACCATT
CAGAAAGTTACTGTTGATTGTAAACAGTACGTTTGCAATGGTTTCCAGAAGTGTGAGCAATTACTGCGCG
AGTATGGCCAGTTTTGTTCCAAAATAAACCAGGCTCTCCATGGTGCCAATTTACGCCAGGATGATTCTGT
ACGTAATTTGTTTGCGAGCGTGAAAAGCTCTCAATCATCTCCTATCATACCAGGTTTTGGAGGTGACTTT
AATTTGACACTTCTAGAACCTGTTTCTATATCTACTGGCAGTCGTAGTGCACGTAGTGCTATTGAGGATT
TGCTATTTGACAAAGTCACTATAGCTGATCCTGGTTATATGCAAGGTTACGATGATTGCATGCAGCAAGG
TCCAGCATCAGCTCGTGATCTTATTTGTGCTCAATATGTGGCTGGTTACAAAGTATTACCTCCTCTTATG
GATGTTAATATGGAAGCCGCGTATACTTCATCTTTGCTTGGCAGCATAGCAGGTGTTGGCTGGACTGCTG
GCTTATCCTCCTTTGCTGCTATTCCATTTGCACAGAGTATCTTTTATAGGTTAAACGGTGTTGGCATTAC
TCAACAGGTTCTTTCAGAGAACCAAAAGCTTATTGCCAATAAGTTTAATCAGGCTCTGGGAGCTATGCAA
ACAGGCTTCACTACAACTAATGAAGCTTTTCAGAAGGTTCAGGATGCTGTGAACAACAATGCACAGGCTC
TATCCAAATTAGCTAGCGAGCTATCTAATACTTTTGGTGCTATTTCCGCCTCTATTGGAGACATCATACA
ACGTCTTGATGTTCTCGAACAGGACGCCCAAATAGACAGACTTATTAATGGCCGTTTGACAACACTAAAT
GCTTTTGTTGCACAGCAGCTTGTTCGTTCCGAATCAGCTGCTCTTTCCGCTCAATTGGCTAAAGATAAAG
TCAATGAGTGTGTCAAGGCACAATCCAAGCGTTCTGGATTTTGCGGTCAAGGCACACATATAGTGTCCTT
TGTTGTAAATGCCCCTAATGGCCTTTACTTCATGCATGTTGGTTATTACCCTAGCAACCACATTGAGGTT
GTTTCTGCTTATGGTCTTTGCGATGCAGCTAACCCTACTAATTGTATAGCCCCTGTTAATGGCTACTTTA
TTAAAACTAATAACACTAGGATTGTTGATGAGTGGTCATATACTGGCTCGTCCTTCTATGCACCTGAGCC
CATTACCTCCCTTAATACTAAGTATGTTGCACCACAGGTGACATACCAAAACATTTCTACTAACCTCCCT
CCTCCTCTTCTCGGCAATTCCACCGGGATTGACTTCCAAGATGAGTTGGATGAGTTTTTCAAAAATGTTA
GCACCAGTATACCTAATTTTGGTTCCCTAACACAGATTAATACTACATTACTCGATCTTACCTACGAGAT
GTTGTCTCTTCAACAAGTTGTTAAAGCCCTTAATGAGTCTTACATAGACCTTAAAGAGCTTGGCAATTAT
ACTTATTACAACAAATGGCCGTGGTACATTTGGCTTGGTTTCATTGCTGGGCTTGTTGCCTTAGCTCTAT
GCGTCTTCTTCATACTGTGCTGCACTGGTTGTGGCACAAACTGTATGGGAAAACTTAAGTGTAATCGTTG
TTGTGATAGATACGAGGAATACGACCTCGAGCCGCATAAGGTTCATGTTCAC
